>Addgene plasmid #188600 | pAFMW-Nbr[K216E] | addgene full sequence | sequence record 376064 | Addgene NGS Result
GCGCCCAATACGCAAACCGCCTCTCCCCGCGCGTTGGCCGATTCATTAATGCAGGCAACTCGTGAAAGGT
AGGCGGATCAGCGGCCGCAGCATGCAATTCTATATTCTAAAAACACAAATGATACTTCTAAAAAAAAATC
ATGAATGGCATCAACTCTGAATCAAATCTTTGCAGATGCACCTACTTCTCATTTCCACTGTCACATCATT
TTTCCAGATCTCGCTGCCTGTTATGTGGCCCACAAACCAAGACACGTTTTATGGCCATTAAAGCTGGCTG
ATCGTCGCCAAACACCAAATACATAATGAATATGTACACATTCGAGAAAGAAGCGATCAAAGAAGCGTCT
TCGGGCGGAGTAGGAGAATGCGGAGGAGAAGGAGAACGAGCTGATCTAGTATCTCTCCACAATCCAATGC
CAACTGACCAACTGGCCATATTCGGAGCAATTTGAAGCCAATTTCCATCGCCTGGCGATCGCTCCATTCT
TGGCTATATGTTTTTCACCGTTACCCGGGGCCATTTTCAAAGACTCGTCGGCAAGATAAGATTGTGTCAC
TCGCTGTCTCTCTTCATTTGTCGAAGAATGCTGAGGAATTTCGCGATGACGTCGGCGAGTATTTTGAAGA
ATGAGAATAATTTGTATTTATACGAAAATCAGTTAGTGGAATTTTCTACAAAAACATGTTATCTATAGAT
AATTTTGTTGCAAAATATGTTGACTATGACAAAGATTGTATGTATATACCTTTAATGTATTCTCATTTTC
TTATGTATTTATAATGGCAATGATGATACTGATGATATTTTAAGATGATGCCAGACCAAAAGGCTTGAAT
TTCTGCGTCTTTTGCCGAACGCAGTGCATGTGCAATTGTTGTTTTTTGGAATATTCAATTTTCGGACTGT
CCGCTTTGATTTCAGTTTCTTGGCTTATTCAAAAAGCAAAGTAAAGCCAAAAAAGCGAGATGGCAATACC
AAATGCGGCAAAACGGTAGTGGAAGGAAAGGGGTGCGGGGCAGCGGAAGGAAGGGTGGGGCGGGGCGTGG
CGGGGTCTGTGGCTGGGCGCGACGTCACCGACGTTGGAGCCACTCCTTTGACCATGTGTGCGTGTGTGTA
TTATTCGTGTCTCGCCACTCGCCGGTTGTTTTTTTCTTTTTATGCTGCGCTCTCTCTAGCGCCATCTCGC
TTACGCATGCTCAACGCACCGCATGTTGCCGTTTCCTTTTATGCGTCATTTTGGCTCGAAATAGGCAATT
ATTTAAACAAAGATTAGTCAACGAAAACGCTAAAATAAATAAGTCTACAATATGGTTACTTATTGCCATG
TGTGTGCAGCCAACGATAGCAACAAAAGCAACAACACAGGTGGCTTTCCCTCTTTCACTTTTTGTTTGCA
AGCCGCGTGCGAGCAAGACGGCACGACCGGCAAACGCAATTACGCTGACAAAGAGCAGACGAAGTTTTGG
CGAAAAACATCAAGGCGCCTGATACGAATGCATTTGCAATAACAATTGCGATATTTAATATTGTTTATGA
AGCTGTTTGACTTCAAAACACACAAAAAAAAAATAAAACAAATTATTTGAAAGAGAATTAGGAATCGGAC
GCTTATCGTTAGGGTAACAACAAGAAATGCTTACTGAGTCACAGCCTCTGGAAAACTGCCGCAAGCCAGA
GAGAGAGAGAAAAAGAGGGAGAGCAGCTTAGACCGCATGTGCTTGTGTGTGAGGCGTCTCTCTCTTCGTC
TCTGTTGCGCAAACGCATAGACTGCACTGAAAAAATCGATTACCTATTTTTTATGAATGAATATTTGCAC
TATTACTATTCAAAACTATTAAGATAGCAATCACATTCAATAGCCAAATACTATACCACCTGAGCGATGC
AACGAAATGATCAATTTGAGCAAAAATGCTGCATATTTAGGACGGCATCATTATAGAAATGCTTCTTGCT
GTGTACTTTTCTCTCGTCTGGCAGCTGTTTCGCCGTTATTGTTAAAACCGGCTTAAGTTAGGTGTGTTTT
CTACGACTAGTGAATGCCCTACTAGAAGATGTGTGTTGCACAAAATGTCCCTGGAATAACCAATTTGAAG
TGCAGATAGCAGTAAACGTAAGCTAATATGAATATTATTTAACTGTAATGTTTTAATATCGCTGGACATT
ACTAATAAACCCACTATAAACACATGTACATATGTATGTTTTGGCATACAATGAGTAGTTGGGGAAAAAA
TGTGTAAAAGCACCGTGACCATCACAGCATAAAGATAACCAGCTGAAGTATCGAATATGAGTAACCCCCA
AATTGAATCACATGCCGCAACTGATAGGACCCATGGAAGTACACTCTTCATGGCGATATACAAGACACAC
ACAAGCACGAACACCCAGTTGCGGAGGAAATTCTCCGTAAATGAAAACCCAATCGGCGAACAATTCATAC
CCATATATGGTAAAAGTTTTGAACGCGACTTGAGAGCGGAGAGCATTGCGGCTGATAAGGTTTTAGCGCT
AAGCGGGCTTTATAAAACGGGCTGCGGGACCAGTTTTCATATCACTACCGTTTGAGTTCTTGTGCTGTGT
GGATACTCCTCCCGACACAAAGCCGCTCCATCAGCCAGCAGTCGTCTAATCCAGAGACCCCGGATCCAGA
TATCGAGGCCTGTCTAGAGAAGCTTGTTCGAATCTCGAGTGCGCGCTTCCGGAGGTATACACCTAGGCGG
TACCACTGCAGTGAATTCGGAGCTCCGCCACCATGGACTACAAAGACCATGACGGTGATTATAAAGATCA
TGACATCGATTACAAGGATGACGATGACAAGCACCGGTTGAGCTCCGCCACCATGGAGCAAAAGCTCATT
TCTGAAGAGGACTTGAATGAAATGGAGCAAAAGCTCATTTCTGAAGAGGACTTGAATGAAATGGAGCAAA
AGCTCATTTCTGAAGAGGACTTGAATGAAATGGAGCAAAAGCTCATTTCTGAAGAGGACTTGAATGAAAT
GGAGCAAAAGCTCATTTCTGAAGAGGACTTGAATGAAATGGAGAGCTTGGGCGACCTCACCATGGAGCAA
AAGCTCATTTCTGAAGAGGACTTGAATCACCGGTATACAAGTTTGTACAAAAAAGCAGGCTCCGCGGCCG
CCCCCTTCACCGCACGCAAGAGCCACATGTACAACGCAATACCCGCCGGCTTTGAGTCGGACGAGGAGAA
CATGGAGAACCTAATGAGCAACCTGAAGATCAAGCGCTTGGAGGACATCACGACAGGTGCTGGAATCGAC
GGCTGTAACTTTGACGCCACCTTGGACGCAAAGGCGGAGGAGTTTTTTAAGCTGTTCCGCGAGAAGTGGA
ACATGTATAGCAAGAAAAAGTCGCCACATCTGCGCCAGGAATTTGGAAGGGCTTTAATGGGCCATCAGGA
TCCTTTGCTCCTGGCCCTGAAGATCTTCGCCAACTGCCCAGACAGCAGCAACATCAAGACGAAGAGCTTG
TCACATTTTGTGCTGGACACGGTTTGCAAGCTCCACAAGGATTTCCCGCATCTTGGCGAGGGCTGTGATC
CCAACACCAGCATGATAGCCTTTAACTTTGTCAAGACCTCCGGCTTGCTGGCCCTCAACAATGCTGTTAT
CCATGCCTACAGTCTACGTCAGATCCGCGACCTACTGCTTCCCAAGTTGCGCGAACTCCTGGACAACGGG
CTTTACAAAGAGGTCACCCAATGGTCCATCAGTCTGCAGTTGACGCACGAGTTCGACATGCTGGAACTGG
CTTTCCCGCTGATTGCAATTGAGGAACTACCACTGGCCGAGGAATATCTGGACCATGCCACACAGCAGAG
GTTGCCCTTTGTCAAGTTCTTGGATTCGTTGCTGCACAAGGAGAAGTCGGTTTTAGAGCTCTGCGAGCAT
CTACTCGATCGGTACAAAAATCTCAAAATTTCCCATAACGTGCTCAGCTATCGGCCTATGGCCAAGATTG
TGGCGCGACTGGCCAAGAAGTATGGTTTTGACGACGCCGTCACGCCCAACTATAAGTTCACGAAGACGTG
CAGCTACTTGCATTACCTTTACCGCGAGTACGAGAAGACGCGCATGAACCTGGCCAGTTTCCGGGAGGTT
GTGAGCGTCCATGCCTTTAACCACGAGCTGCGCACGGACTTCGTAAAGTATTTGGCCTCTGCTGGAGCTC
ATTCTGAAGCCATCTACTGGTACACGGAGTTCAATATTGACCCGAAAGATTGTCCGTTGGAGATCGAGAC
GCAGGTATCGCAAAACGGTGCTGGAAAAGCGTCAGGCTGGGAATCCCCCGGCAAGGAACGCTGTCCTTCG
AGTAGATGTGATATGTACCTGACCATGGACCTGCCCGACGAGTGCCTTATCATTGTGAACAAGGCTGATG
AGTTCGATCGTATGTTATACCATCTGCAGCAGGAGTGCGTCATATACCTGGATTCTGAATGGATGCAGAG
CGTGTGCGGAGACAATCAGCTGTGCGTGCTACAGATCGCCACCGGCCACAATGTCTACCTGATCGATTGC
CTGGCGCGGGAGAGCTTACGCTCGGAACACTGGCGCTTGCTGGGCGCGAATATCTTTAATAACGTGAACA
TCCGTAAGGTGGGGTTCTCTATGGTCAGTGATCTCAGTGTATTGCAGCGGTCACTGCCCCTGCAACTGCG
CCTTCAAATGCCTCACCACTACTTGGACCTTCGCAATCTCTGGTTGGAGTTAAAAAAGCAGCGCTTCGGC
GTTGAACTTCCCTTCGGCAATGTTAACCGGGCAGGAGACGCCCTTACGGATCTCTCATTGGCATGCCTTG
GCAAGAAACTGAACAAATCAAACCAGTGCTCAAACTGGGCCAATAGACCGCTGCGTCGCGAGCAGATTCT
TTATGCAGCCATCGATGCGCGGTGTTTGATGCTGATCTACAACACGCTCATTGAACGCGTGTCCTTCATA
CAAGCGGTTATCGAAAAGAGCATCGCCAGCAATAACTTTCTCAGGCGGGGTGCCCATGTTAAGTGAAAGG
GTGGGCGCGCCGACCCAGCTTTCTTGTACAAAGTGGTGACGTAAGCTAGCAGGATCTTTGTGAAGGAACC
TTACTTCTGTGGTGTGACATAATTGGACAAACTACCTACAGAGATTTAAAGCTCTAAGGTAAATATAAAA
TTTTTAAGTGTATAATGTGTTAAACTACTGATTCTAATTGTTTGTGTATTTTAGATTCCAACCTATGGAA
CTGATGAATGGGAGCAGTGGTGGAATGCCTTTAATGAGGAAAACCTGTTTTGCTCAGAAGAAATGCCATC
TAGTGATGATGAGGCTACTGCTGACTCTCAACATTCTACTCCTCCAAAAAAGAAGAGAAAGGTAGAAGAC
CCCAAGGACTTTCCTTCAGAATTGCTAAGTTTTTTGAGTCATGCTGTGTTTAGTAATAGAACTCTTGCTT
GCTTTGCTATTTACACCACAAAGGAAAAAGCTGCACTGCTATACAAGAAAATTATGGAAAAATATTCTGT
AACCTTTATAAGTAGGCATAACAGTTATAATCATAACATACTGTTTTTTCTTACTCCACACAGGCATAGA
GTGTCTGCTATTAATAACTATGCTCAAAAATTGTGTACCTTTAGCTTTTTAATTTGTAAAGGGGTTAATA
AGGAATATTTGATGTATAGTGCCTTGACTAGAGATCATAATCAGCCATACCACATTTGTAGAGGTTTTAC
TTGCTTTAAAAAACCTCCCACACCTCCCCCTGAACCTGAAACATAAAATGAATGCAATTGTTGTTGTTAA
CTTGTTTATTGCAGCTTATAATGGTTACAAATAAAGCAATAGCATCACAAATTTCACAAATAAAGCATTT
TTTTCACTGCATTCTAGTTGTGGTTTGTCCAAACTCATCAATGTATCTTATCATGTCTGGATCCCGTTTA
AACTACGCGTAATTCAAACAGGGTTCTGGCGTCGTTCTCGTACTGTTTTCCCCAGGCCAGTGCTTTAGCG
TTATTGAAAAAGGAAGAGTATGAGTATTCAACATTTCCGTGTCGCCCTTATTCCCTTTTTTGCGGCATTT
TGCCTTCCTGTTTTTGCTCACCCAGAAACGCTGGTGAAAGTAAAAGATGCTGAAGATCAGTTGGGTGCAC
GAGTGGGTTACATCGAACTGGATCTCAACAGCGGTAAGATCCTTGAGAGTTTTCGCCCCGAAGAACGTTT
TCCAATGATGAGCACTTTTAAAGTTCTGCTATGTGGCGCGGTATTATCCCGTATTGACGCCGGGCAAGAG
CAACTCGGTCGCCGCATACACTATTCTCAGAATGACTTGGTTGAGTACTCACCAGTCACAGAAAAGCATC
TTACGGATGGCATGACAGTAAGAGAATTATGCAGTGCTGCCATAACCATGAGTGATAACACTGCGGCCAA
CTTACTTCTGACAACGATCGGAGGACCGAAGGAGCTAACCGCTTTTTTGCACAACATGGGGGATCATGTA
ACTCGCCTTGATCGTTGGGAACCGGAGCTGAATGAAGCCATACCAAACGACGAGCGTGACACCACGATGC
CTGTAGCAATGGCAACAACGTTGCGCAAACTATTAACTGGCGAACTACTTACTCTAGCTTCCCGGCAACA
ATTAATAGACTGGATGGAGGCGGATAAAGTTGCAGGACCACTTCTGCGCTCGGCCCTTCCGGCTGGCTGG
TTTATTGCTGATAAATCTGGAGCCGGTGAGCGTGGGTCTCGCGGTATCATTGCAGCACTGGGGCCAGATG
GTAAGCCCTCCCGTATCGTAGTTATCTACACGACGGGGAGTCAGGCAACTATGGATGAACGAAATAGACA
GATCGCTGAGATAGGTGCCTCACTGATTAAGCATTGGTAACTGTCAGACCAAGTTTACTCATATATACTT
TAGATTGATTTAAAACTTCATTTTTAATTTAAAAGGATCTAGGTGAAGATCCTTTTTGATAATCTCATGA
CCAAAATCCCTTAACGTGAGTTTTCGTTCCACTGAGCGTCAGACCCCGTAGAAAAGATCAAAGGATCTTC
TTGAGATCCTTTTTTTCTGCGCGTAATCTGCTGCTTGCAAACAAAAAAACCACCGCTACCAGCGGTGGTT
TGTTTGCCGGATCAAGAGCTACCAACTCTTTTTCCGAAGGTAACTGGCTTCAGCAGAGCGCAGATACCAA
ATACTGTTCTTCTAGTGTAGCCGTAGTTAGGCCACCACTTCAAGAACTCTGTAGCACCGCCTACATACCT
CGCTCTGCTAATCCTGTTACCAGTGGCTGCTGCCAGTGGCGATAAGTCGTGTCTTACCGGGTTGGACTCA
AGACGATAGTTACCGGATAAGGCGCAGCGGTCGGGCTGAACGGGGGGTTCGTGCACACAGCCCAGCTTGG
AGCGAACGACCTACACCGAACTGAGATACCTACAGCGTGAGCTATGAGAAAGCGCCACGCTTCCCGAAGG
GAGAAAGGCGGACAGGTATCCGGTAAGCGGCAGGGTCGGAACAGGAGAGCGCACGAGGGAGCTTCCAGGG
GGAAACGCCTGGTATCTTTATAGTCCTGTCGGGTTTCGCCACCTCTGACTTGAGCGTCGATTTTTGTGAT
GCTCGTCAGGGGGGCGGAGCCTATGGAAAAACGCCAGCAACGCGGCCTTTTTACGGTTCCTGGCCTTTTG
CTGGCCTTTTGCTCACATGTTCTTTCCTGCGTTATCCCCTGATTCTGTGGATAACCGTATTACCGCCTTT
GAGTGAGCTGATACCGCTCGCCGCAGCCGAACGACCGAGCGCAGCGAGTCAGTGAGCGAGGAAGCGGAAG
A
Features (pLannotate 1.2.2; 21 found; start..end, strand, type, name):
      1..54      +  CDS            lacI (fragment): lac repressor; lacI; The lac repressor binds to the lac operator to inhibit transcription in E. coli. This inhibition can be relieved by adding lactose or isopropyl-β-D-thiogalactopyranoside (IPTG).
    140..2648    +  promoter       Ac5 promoter: Drosophila melanogaster actin 5C promoter
   2766..2831    +  CDS            3xFLAG: three tandem FLAG® epitope tags, followed by an enterokinase cleavage site
   2856..2885    +  CDS            Myc: Myc (human c-Myc proto-oncogene) epitope tag
   2895..2924    +  CDS            Myc: Myc (human c-Myc proto-oncogene) epitope tag
   2934..2963    +  CDS            Myc: Myc (human c-Myc proto-oncogene) epitope tag
   2973..3002    +  CDS            Myc: Myc (human c-Myc proto-oncogene) epitope tag
   3012..3041    +  CDS            Myc: Myc (human c-Myc proto-oncogene) epitope tag
   3075..3104    +  CDS            Myc: Myc (human c-Myc proto-oncogene) epitope tag
   3117..3141    +  protein_bind   attB1: mutant version of attB; recombination site for the Gateway® BP reaction BP Clonase™
   3162..5033    +  CDS            Nbr: MUT7_DROME - Experimental evidence at protein level: Swiss-Prot protein existence level 1. Possesses 3'-5' exoribonuclease activity. Required for 3'-end trimming of AGO1-bound miRNAs, in particular multiple-isoform miRNAs, which represents a critical step in miRNA maturation. From Drosophila melanogaster (Fruit fly).
   5053..5077    -  protein_bind   attB2: mutant version of attB; recombination site for the Gateway® BP reaction BP Clonase™
   5093..5167    +  CDS            small t antigen (fragment): SV40 (simian virus 40) small t antigen
   5169..5234    +  intron         small t intron: SV40 (simian virus 40) small t antigen intron
   5364..5384    +  CDS            SV40 NLS: nuclear localization signal of SV40 (simian virus 40) large T antigen
   5703..5786    +  CDS            large T antigen (fragment): large T antigen from SV40 (simian virus 40)
   5809..5943    +  polyA_signal   SV40 poly(A) signal: SV40 polyadenylation signal
   5961..6023    -  CDS            Exo (fragment): 5' to 3' double-stranded DNA exonuclease in the λ Red system; exo; creates 3' single-stranded DNA tails
   6022..6039    +  promoter       AmpR promoter (fragment): bla
   6040..6900    +  CDS            AmpR: β-lactamase; bla; confers resistance to ampicillin, carbenicillin, and related antibiotics
   7071..7659    +  rep_origin     ori: high-copy-number ColE1/pMB1/pBR322/pUC origin of replication
