[The description below was written by a language model from this plasmid's Addgene catalogue record and pLannotate feature annotations shown in this document.]
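Description:
pAFMW-Nbr[K216E] is an insect expression plasmid built on the pAFMW Gateway destination backbone, intended for producing an epitope-tagged variant of the Drosophila melanogaster protein Nibbler (Nbr, CG9247) in cultured S2 cells. The sequenced plasmid is about 7.8 kb. In E. coli it is maintained through a high-copy ColE1/pUC-type origin and selected with ampicillin via the β-lactamase gene. The record lists no selectable marker for insect cells, so nothing in it points to a built-in means of selecting stable lines. A few short annotated fragments (lacI, λ Exo) appear to be incidental backbone remnants rather than functional parts.

Expression is driven by the strong, constitutive Drosophila actin 5C (Ac5) promoter. Downstream of it lies an N-terminal tag block consisting of a 3xFLAG epitope followed by six Myc epitope repeats. This is followed by the Nbr coding sequence flanked by attB1 and attB2 sites, the scars left by Gateway recombination of an entry clone into the destination vector. Transcript processing is provided by an SV40-derived 3' region containing the small t intron and the SV40 polyadenylation signal. The SV40 NLS and T antigen fragments annotated there lie downstream of the insert, within this 3' segment, and are probably not part of the expressed fusion.

Nibbler is a 3'-5' exoribonuclease required for trimming the 3' ends of AGO1-bound microRNAs during their maturation. This clone carries a lysine-to-glutamate substitution at position 216. It belongs to a set of FLAG-tagged Nibbler variants made for structure-function analysis of microRNA 3'-end trimming, where the tags allow detection or immunopurification of the mutant protein.
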