Addgene plasmid #188600: pAFMW-Nbr[K216E]
Purpose: Flag-tagged Nibbler variants expression in Drosophila S2 cells
Depositing lab: Stefan Ameres. Depositing organization: Institut fuer Molekulare Biotechnologie (IMBA). Publication: Structure-function analysis of microRNA 3'-end trimming by Nibbler. Xie W, Sowemimo I, Hayashi R, Wang J, Burkard TR, Brennecke J, Ameres SL, Patel DJ. Proc Natl Acad Sci U S A. 2020 Dec 1;117(48):30370-30379. doi: 10.1073/pnas.2018156117. Epub 2020 Nov 16. PubMed 33199607.
Backbone
  Vector backbone: pAFMW
  Vector type: Insect Expression
Growth in bacteria
  Bacterial resistance: Ampicillin, 100 μg/mL
  Growth temperature: 37°C
  Growth strain: DH5alpha
  Copy number: Unknown
Gene/Insert
  Gene/Insert name: Nibbler
  Species: D. melanogaster (fly)
  Mutation: K216E [AAA=> GAA]
  Entrez Gene: Nbr (a.k.a. Dmel_CG9247, CG9247, Dmel\CG9247, nbr)
  Tag / fusion protein: FLAG-Myc (N terminal on insert)
  Cloning method: Gateway Cloning
Terms and licenses: Academic/Nonprofit Terms; Industry Terms: Not Available to Industry
How to cite: pAFMW-Nbr[K216E] was a gift from Stefan Ameres (Addgene plasmid # 188600 ; http://n2t.net/addgene:188600 ; RRID:Addgene_188600)
